Addgene plasmid #74992: pBGN155
Purpose: (Empty Backbone) GFP(S65T)-based BiFC vector for transient expression of sGN (1-155) in plants
Depositing lab: Yutaka Kodama & Masamitsu Wada. Depositing organization: Kyushu University. Publication: Simultaneous visualization of two protein complexes in a single plant cell using multicolor fluorescence complementation analysis. Kodama Y, Wada M. Plant Mol Biol. 2009 May;70(1-2):211-7. doi: 10.1007/s11103-009-9467-0. Epub 2009 Feb 14. PubMed 19219406.
Backbone
  Vector backbone: CaMV35S- sGFP(S65T)-NOS vector
  Backbone manufacturer: Chiu W
  Backbone size (bp): 4180
  Modifications to backbone: Replaced sGFP to 1-155 fragments of GFP
  Vector type: Plant Expression ; Reporter plasmid
  Promoter: CaMV35S
  Tag / fusion protein: GFP (1–155)/GN155
Growth in bacteria
  Bacterial resistance: Ampicillin, 100 μg/mL
  Growth temperature: 37°C
  Growth strain: DH5alpha
  Copy number: Unknown
Gene/Insert
  Cloning method: Restriction Enzyme
  Sequencing primers: 5′ GGATCCATGGTGAGCAAGGGCGAGGAGCTG; 3′ TTACTTGTACAGGGCCATGATATAGACGTT
Terms and licenses: Academic/Nonprofit Terms; Industry Terms: Not Available to Industry
How to cite: pBGN155 was a gift from Yutaka Kodama & Masamitsu Wada (Addgene plasmid # 74992 ; http://n2t.net/addgene:74992 ; RRID:Addgene_74992)
