[The description below was written by a language model from this plasmid's Addgene catalogue record and pLannotate feature annotations shown in this document.]
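Description:
pBGN155 is a small plant transient-expression plasmid built for bimolecular fluorescence complementation (BiFC). It derives from the CaMV35S-sGFP(S65T)-NOS vector, in which the full-length sGFP reporter was replaced by the N-terminal fragment of GFP(S65T) covering residues 1–155 (called GN155 or sGN). It is catalogued as an empty backbone, so no gene of interest is present. Users insert a candidate coding sequence by restriction cloning to create a fusion with the GFP fragment. In E. coli the plasmid is maintained through a high-copy ColE1/pUC-type origin and selected with ampicillin via the β-lactamase gene. The remaining bacterial annotations (partial lacZα, lac promoter/operator, and fragments of lacI, rop and bom) are remnants of the pUC/pBR322-type cloning backbone and have no role in plants.

The expression cassette starts with the constitutive CaMV 35S promoter, followed by the tobacco mosaic virus Ω leader, which enhances translation. A short multiple-cloning-site remnant comes next, then the truncated GFP open reading frame, which the annotation software matched to part of an EGFP variant, and the cassette ends with the nopaline synthase terminator and polyadenylation signal. On its own the GN155 fragment is non-fluorescent. Fluorescence is reconstituted only when it is brought together with a complementary C-terminal fluorescent-protein fragment, carried on a partner protein that interacts with the one fused to GN155. The vector is intended for visualising protein–protein interactions in living plant cells, including multicolour complementation that shows two complexes in a single cell. The deposited sequence is 3,903 nt, somewhat shorter than the listed backbone size of 4,180 bp, as expected if that figure refers to the parent vector with full-length GFP.
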