Features (pLannotate 1.2.2; 18 found; start..end, strand, type, name):
     21..366     +  promoter       CaMV 35S promoter: strong constitutive promoter from cauliflower mosaic virus
    318..364     +  promoter       minimal CaMV 35S promoter: minimal 35S promoter from cauliflower mosaic virus
    386..441     +  misc_feature   TMV Ω: translational enhancer from the tobacco mosaic virus 5'-leader sequence (Gallie et al., 1988)
    443..460     -  misc_feature   MCS (fragment): pUC18/19 multiple cloning site
    467..925     +  CDS            (3-F)Tyr-EGFP (fragment): (3-F)Tyr-EGFP is a basic (constitutively fluorescent) green fluorescent protein published in 2004, derived from Aequorea victoria.
    956..1208    +  terminator     NOS terminator: nopaline synthase terminator and poly(A) signal
   1209..1225    -  promoter       tet promoter (fragment): E. coli promoter for tetracycline efflux protein gene
   1270..1286    -  protein_bind   lac operator: The lac repressor binds to the lac operator to inhibit transcription in E. coli. This inhibition can be relieved by adding lactose or isopropyl-β-D-thiogalactopyranoside (IPTG). lac repressor encoded by lacI
   1294..1324    -  promoter       lac promoter: promoter for the E. coli lac operon
   1339..1360    -  protein_bind   CAP binding site: CAP binding activates transcription in the presence of cAMP. E. coli catabolite activator protein
   1373..1465    -  CDS            lacI (fragment): lac repressor; lacI; The lac repressor binds to the lac operator to inhibit transcription in E. coli. This inhibition can be relieved by adding lactose or isopropyl-β-D-thiogalactopyranoside (IPTG).
   1648..2236    -  rep_origin     ori: high-copy-number ColE1/pMB1/pBR322/pUC origin of replication
   2407..3267    -  CDS            AmpR: β-lactamase; bla; confers resistance to ampicillin, carbenicillin, and related antibiotics
   3268..3372    -  promoter       AmpR promoter: bla
   3467..3502    +  CDS            rop (fragment): Rop protein, which maintains plasmids at low copy number; rop
   3604..3703    +  misc_feature   bom (fragment): basis of mobility region from pBR322
   3709..3863    -  CDS            lacZα (fragment): LacZα fragment of β-galactosidase; lacZ fragment
   3866..3902    -  misc_feature   MCS (fragment): pUC18/19 multiple cloning site
>Addgene plasmid #74992 | pBGN155 | depositor full sequence | sequence record 156604 | pBGN155 sequence 3903 bps
CTCAGAAGACCGAGGGCTATTGAGACTTTTCAACAAAGGGTAATATCGGGAAACCTCCTCGGATTCCATT
GCCCAGCTATCTGTCACTTCATCGAAAGGACAGTAGAAAAGGAAGGTGGCTCCTACAAATGCCATCATTG
CGATAAAGGAAAGGCTATCGTTCAAGATGCCTCTACCGACAGTGGTCCCAAAGATGGACCCCCACCCACG
AGGAACATCGTGGAAAAAGAAGACGTTCCAACCACGTCTTCAAAGCAAGTGGATTGATGTGATATCTCCA
CTGACGTAAGGGATGACGCACAATCCCACTATCCTTCGCAAGACCCTTCCTCTATATAAGGAAGTTCATT
TCATTTGGAGAGGACAGGCTTCTTGAGATCCTTCAACAATTACCAACAACAACAAACAACAAACAACATT
ACAATTACTATTTACAATTACAGTCGACTCTAGAGGATCCATGGTGAGCAAGGGCGAGGAGCTGTTCACC
GGGGTGGTGCCCATCCTGGTCGAGCTGGACGGCGACGTAAACGGCCACAAGTTCAGCGTGTCCGGCGAGG
GCGAGGGCGATGCCACCTACGGCAAGCTGACCCTGAAGTTCATCTGCACCACCGGCAAGCTGCCCGTGCC
CTGGCCCACCCTCGTGACCACCTTCACCTACGGCGTGCAGTGCTTCAGCCGCTACCCCGACCACATGAAG
CAGCACGACTTCTTCAAGTCCGCCATGCCCGAAGGCTACGTCCAGGAGCGCACCATCTTCTTCAAGGACG
ACGGCAACTACAAGACCCGCGCCGAGGTGAAGTTCGAGGGCGACACCCTGGTGAACCGCATCGAGCTGAA
GGGCATCGACTTCAAGGAGGACGGCAACATCCTGGGGCACAAGCTGGAGTACAACTACAACAGCCACAAC
GTCTATATCATGGCCCTGTACAAGTAAAGCGGCCGCCCGGCTGCAGATCGTTCAAACATTTGGCAATAAA
GTTTCTTAAGATTGAATCCTGTTGCCGGTCTTGCGATGATTATCATATAATTTCTGTTGAATTACGTTAA
GCATGTAATAATTAACATGTAATGCATGACGTTATTTATGAGATGGGTTTTTATGATTAGAGTCCCGCAA
TTATACATTTAATACGCGATAGAAAACAAAATATAGCGCGCAAACTAGGATAAATTATCGCGCGCGGTGT
CATCTATGTTACTAGATCCGATGATAAGCTGTCAAACATGAGAATTCGTAATCATGTCATAGCTGTTTCC
TGTGTGAAATTGTTATCCGCTCACAATTCCACACAACATACGAGCCGGAAGCATAAAGTGTAAAGCCTGG
GGTGCCTAATGAGTGAGCTAACTCACATTAATTGCGTTGCGCTCACTGCCCGCTTTCCAGTCGGGAAACC
TGTCGTGCCAGCTGCATTAATGAATCGGCCAACGCGCGGGGAGAGGCGGTTTGCGTATTGGGCGCTCTTC
CGCTTCCTCGCTCACTGACTCGCTGCGCTCGGTCGTTCGGCTGCGGCGAGCGGTATCAGCTCACTCAAAG
GCGGTAATACGGTTATCCACAGAATCAGGGGATAACGCAGGAAAGAACATGTGAGCAAAAGGCCAGCAAA
AGGCCAGGAACCGTAAAAAGGCCGCGTTGCTGGCGTTTTTCCATAGGCTCCGCCCCCCTGACGAGCATCA
CAAAAATCGACGCTCAAGTCAGAGGTGGCGAAACCCGACAGGACTATAAAGATACCAGGCGTTTCCCCCT
GGAAGCTCCCTCGTGCGCTCTCCTGTTCCGACCCTGCCGCTTACCGGATACCTGTCCGCCTTTCTCCCTT
CGGGAAGCGTGGCGCTTTCTCATAGCTCACGCTGTAGGTATCTCAGTTCGGTGTAGGTCGTTCGCTCCAA
GCTGGGCTGTGTGCACGAACCCCCCGTTCAGCCCGACCGCTGCGCCTTATCCGGTAACTATCGTCTTGAG
TCCAACCCGGTAAGACACGACTTATCGCCACTGGCAGCAGCCACTGGTAACAGGATTAGCAGAGCGAGGT
ATGTAGGCGGTGCTACAGAGTTCTTGAAGTGGTGGCCTAACTACGGCTACACTAGAAGAACAGTATTTGG
TATCTGCGCTCTGCTGAAGCCAGTTACCTTCGGAAAAAGAGTTGGTAGCTCTTGATCCGGCAAACAAACC
ACCGCTGGTAGCGGTGGTTTTTTTGTTTGCAAGCAGCAGATTACGCGCAGAAAAAAAGGATCTCAAGAAG
ATCCTTTGATCTTTTCTACGGGGTCTGACGCTCAGTGGAACGAAAACTCACGTTAAGGGATTTTGGTCAT
GAGATTATCAAAAAGGATCTTCACCTAGATCCTTTTAAATTAAAAATGAAGTTTTAAATCAATCTAAAGT
ATATATGAGTAAACTTGGTCTGACAGTTACCAATGCTTAATCAGTGAGGCACCTATCTCAGCGATCTGTC
TATTTCGTTCATCCATAGTTGCCTGACTCCCCGTCGTGTAGATAACTACGATACGGGAGGGCTTACCATC
TGGCCCCAGTGCTGCAATGATACCGCGAGACCCACGCTCACCGGCTCCAGATTTATCAGCAATAAACCAG
CCAGCCGGAAGGGCCGAGCGCAGAAGTGGTCCTGCAACTTTATCCGCCTCCATCCAGTCTATTAATTGTT
GCCGGGAAGCTAGAGTAAGTAGTTCGCCAGTTAATAGTTTGCGCAACGTTGTTGCCATTGCTACAGGCAT
CGTGGTGTCACGCTCGTCGTTTGGTATGGCTTCATTCAGCTCCGGTTCCCAACGATCAAGGCGAGTTACA
TGATCCCCCATGTTGTGCAAAAAAGCGGTTAGCTCCTTCGGTCCTCCGATCGTTGTCAGAAGTAAGTTGG
CCGCAGTGTTATCACTCATGGTTATGGCAGCACTGCATAATTCTCTTACTGTCATGCCATCCGTAAGATG
CTTTTCTGTGACTGGTGAGTACTCAACCAAGTCATTCTGAGAATAGTGTATGCGGCGACCGAGTTGCTCT
TGCCCGGCGTCAATACGGGATAATACCGCGCCACATAGCAGAACTTTAAAAGTGCTCATCATTGGAAAAC
GTTCTTCGGGGCGAAAACTCTCAAGGATCTTACCGCTGTTGAGATCCAGTTCGATGTAACCCACTCGTGC
ACCCAACTGATCTTCAGCATCTTTTACTTTCACCAGCGTTTCTGGGTGAGCAAAAACAGGAAGGCAAAAT
GCCGCAAAAAAGGGAATAAGGGCGACACGGAAATGTTGAATACTCATACTCTTCCTTTTTCAATATTATT
GAAGCATTTATCAGGGTTATTGTCTCATGAGCGGATACATATTTGAATGTATTTAGAAAAATAAACAAAT
AGGGGTTCCGCGCACATTTCCCCGAAAAGTGCCACCTGACGTCTAAGAAACCATTATTATCATGACATTA
ACCTATAAAAATAGGCGTATCACGAGGCCCTTTCGTCTCGCGCGTTTCGGTGATGACGGTGAAAACCTCT
GACACATGCAGCTCCCGGAGACGGTCACAGCTTGTCTGTAAGCGGATGCCGGGAGCAGACAAGCCCGTCA
GGGCGCGTCAGCGGGTGTTGGCGGGTGTCGGGGCTGGCTTAACTATGCGGCATCAGAGCAGATTGTACTG
AGAGTGCACCATATGCGGTGTGAAATACCGCACAGATGCGTAAGGAGAAAATACCGCATCAGGCGCCATT
CGCCATTCAGGCTGCGCAACTGTTGGGAAGGGCGATCGGTGCGGGCCTCTTCGCTATTACGCCAGCTGGC
GAAAGGGGGATGTGCTGCAAGGCGATTAAGTTGGGTAACGCCAGGGTTTTCCCAGTCACGACGTTGTAAA
ACGACGGCCAGTGCCAAGCTTGCATGCCTGCAGGTCGATCTAGAGGATCCCCC
