>Addgene plasmid #74992 | pBGN155 | addgene partial sequence | sequence record 156549 | 35S-promoter 5'-CTATCCTTCGCAAGACCCTTC-3'
ATTTGGAGAGGACAGGCTTCTTGAGATCCTTCAACAATTACCAACAACAACAAACAACAAACAACATTAC
AATTACTATTTACAATTACAGTCGACTCTAGAGGATCCATGGTGAGCAAGGGCGAGGAGCTGTTCACCGG
GGTGGTGCCCATCCTGGTCGAGCTGGACGGCGACGTAAACGGCCACAAGTTCAGCGTGTCCGGCGAGGGC
GAGGGCGATGCCACCTACGGCAAGCTGACCCTGAAGTTCATCTGCACCACCGGCAAGCTGCCCGTGCCCT
GGCCCACCCTCGTGACCACCTTCACCTACGGCGTGCAGTGCTTCAGCCGCTACCCCGACCACATGAAGCA
GCACGACTTCTTCAAGTCCGCCATGCCCGAAGGCTACGTCCAGGAGCGCACCATCTTCTTCAAGGACGAC
GGCAACTACAAGACCCGCGCCGAGGTGAAGTTCGAGGGCGACACCCTGGTGAACCGCATCGAGCTGAAGG
GCATCGACTTCAAGGAGGACGGCAACATCCTGGGGCACAAGCTGGAGTACAACTACAACAGCCACAACGT
CTATATCATGGCCCTGTACAAGTAAAGCGGCCGCCCGGCTGCAGATCGTTCAAACATTTGGCAATAAAGT
TTCTTAAGATTGAATCCTGTTGCCGGTCTTGCGATGATTATCATATAATTTCTGTTGAATTACGTTAAGC
ATGTAATAATTAACATGTAATGCATGACGTTATTTATGAGATGGGTTTTTATGATTAGAGTCCCGCAATT
ATACATTTAATACGCGATAGAAAACAAAATATAGCGCGCAAACTAGGATAAATTATCGCGCGCGGTGTCA
TCTATGTTACTAGATCCGATGATAAGCTGTCAAACATGAGAATTCGTAATCATGTCATAGCTGTTTCCTG
TGTGAAATTGTTATCCGCTCACAATTCCACACAACATACGAGCCGGAAGCATAAAGTGTAAAGCCTGGGG
TGCCTAATGAGTGAGCTAACTCACATTAATTGCGTTGCGCTCACTGCCCGCTTTCCAGTCGGGAAACCTG
TCGTGCCAGCTGCATTAATGAATCGGCCAA
