>Addgene plasmid #74992 | pBGN155 | addgene partial sequence | sequence record 156561 | NOSterm-R 5'-attgccaaatgtttgaacga-3'
ATATAGACGTTGTGGCTGTTGTAGTTGTACTCCAGCTTGTGCCCCAGGATGTTGCCGTCCTCCTTGAAGT
CGATGCCCTTCAGCTCGATGCGGTTCACCAGGGTGTCGCCCTCGAACTTCACCTCGGCGCGGGTCTTGTA
GTTGCCGTCGTCCTTGAAGAAGATGGTGCGCTCCTGGACGTAGCCTTCGGGCATGGCGGACTTGAAGAAG
TCGTGCTGCTTCATGTGGTCGGGGTAGCGGCTGAAGCACTGCACGCCGTAGGTGAAGGTGGTCACGAGGG
TGGGCCAGGGCACGGGCAGCTTGCCGGTGGTGCAGATGAACTTCAGGGTCAGCTTGCCGTAGGTGGCATC
GCCCTCGCCCTCGCCGGACACGCTGAACTTGTGGCCGTTTACGTCGCCGTCCAGCTCGACCAGGATGGGC
ACCACCCCGGTGAACAGCTCCTCGCCCTTGCTCACCATGGATCCTCTAGAGTCGACTGTAATTGTAAATA
GTAATTGTAATGTTGTTTGTTGTTTGTTGTTGTTGGTAATTGTTGAAGGATCTCAAGAAGCCTGTCCTCT
CCAAATGAAATGAACTTCCTTATATAGAGGAAGGGTCTTGCGAAGGATAGTGGGATTGTGCGTCATCCCT
TACGTCAGTGGAGATATCACATCAATCCACTTGCTTTGAAGACGTGGTTGGAACGTCTTCTTTTTCCACG
ATGTTCCTCGTGGGTGGGGGTCCATCTTTGGGACCACTGTCGGTAGAGGCATCTTGAACGATAGCCTTTC
CTTTATCGCAATGATGGCATTTGTAGGAGCCACCTTCCTTTTCTACTGTCCTTTCGATGAAGTGACAGAT
AGCTGGGCAATGGAATCCGA
